>Addgene plasmid #225499 | pCMV5a-p37SHPmut_FLAG | addgene full sequence | sequence record 449427 | Addgene NGS Result
TTGAGATCCTTTTTTTCTGCGCGTAATCTGCTGCTTGCAAACAAAAAAACCACCGCTACCAGCGGTGGTT
TGTTTGCCGGATCAAGAGCTACCAACTCTTTTTCCGAAGGTAACTGGCTTCAGCAGAGCGCAGATACCAA
ATACTGTTCTTCTAGTGTAGCCGTAGTTAGGCCACCACTTCAAGAACTCTGTAGCACCGCCTACATACCT
CGCTCTGCTAATCCTGTTACCAGTGGCTGCTGCCAGTGGCGATAAGTCGTGTCTTACCGGGTTGGACTCA
AGACGATAGTTACCGGATAAGGCGCAGCGGTCGGGCTGAACGGGGGGTTCGTGCACACAGCCCAGCTTGG
AGCGAACGACCTACACCGAACTGAGATACCTACAGCGTGAGCTATGAGAAAGCGCCACGCTTCCCGAAGG
GAGAAAGGCGGACAGGTATCCGGTAAGCGGCAGGGTCGGAACAGGAGAGCGCACGAGGGAGCTTCCAGGG
GGAAACGCCTGGTATCTTTATAGTCCTGTCGGGTTTCGCCACCTCTGACTTGAGCGTCGATTTTTGTGAT
GCTCGTCAGGGGGGCGGAGCCTATGGAAAAACGCCAGCAACGCGGCCTTTTTACGGTTCCTGGCCTTTTG
CTGGCCTTTTGCTCACATGTTCTTTCCTGCGTTATCCCCTGATTCTGTGGATAACCGTATTACCGCCTTT
GAGTGAGCTGATACCGCTCGCCGCAGCCGAACGACCGAGCGCAGCGAGTCAGTGAGCGAGGAAGCGGAAG
AGCGCCCAATACGCAAACCGCCTCTCCCCGCGCGTTGGCCGATTCATTAATGCAGCTGGCACGACAGGTT
TCCCGACTGGAAAGCGGGCAGTGAGCGCAACGCAATTAATGTGAGTTAGCTCACTCATTAGGCACCCCAG
GCTTTACACTTTATGCTTCCGGCTCGTATGTTGTGTGGAATTGTGAGCGGATAACAATTTCACACAGGAA
ACAGCTATGACATGATTACGAATTTAATACGACTCACTATAGGGAATTAACTTTCTGGTTTTTCAGTTCC
TCGAGGAGCTTTTTGCAAAAGCCTAGGCCTCCAAAAAAGCCTCCTCACTACTTCTGGAATAGCTCAGAGG
CCGAGGCGGCCTCGGCCTCTGCATAAATAAAAAAAATTAGTCAGCCATGGGGCGGAGAATGGGCGGAACT
GGGCGGAGTTAGGGGCGGGATGGGCGGAGTTAGGGGCGGGACTATGGTTGCTGACTAATTGAGATGCATG
CTTTGCATACTTCTGCCTGCTGGGGAGCCTGGGGACTTTCCACACCTGGTTGCTGACTAATTGAGATGCA
TGCTTTGCATACTTCTGCCTGCTGGGGAGCCTGGGGACTTTCCACACCCTAACTGACACACATTCCACAG
CCAAGCTGGCCGCGTACCCAATTCAACAGGCATCTACTGAGTGGACCCAACGCATGAGAGGACAGTGCCA
AGCAAGCAACTCAAATGTCCCACCGGTTGGGCATGGCCAGGTAGCCTATGCTGTGTCTGGACGTCCTCCT
GCTGGTATAGTTATTTTAAAATCAGAAGGACAGGGAAGGGAGCAGTGGTTCACGCCTGTAATCCCAGCAA
TTTGGGAGGCCAAGGTGGGTAGATCACCTGAGATTAGGAGTTGGAGACCAGCCTGGCCAATATGGTGAAA
CCCCGTCTCTACCAAAAAAACAAAAATTAGCTGAGCCTGGTCATGCATGCCTGGAATCCCAACAACTCGG
GAGGCTGAGGCAGGAGAATCGCTTGAACCCAGGAGGCGGAGATTGCAGTGAGCCAAGATTGTGCCACTGC
ACTCCAGCTTGGTTCCCAATAGACCCCGCAGGCCCTACAGGTTGTCTTCCCAACTTGCCCCTTGCTCCAT
ACCACCCCCCTCCACCCCATAATATTATAGAAGGACACCTAGTCAGACAAAATGATGCAACTTAATTTTA
TTAGGACAAGGCTGGTGGGCACTGGAGTGGCAACTTCCAGGGCCAGGAGAGGCACTGGGGAGGGGTCACA
GGGATGCCACCCAGTACTACTTGTCATCGTCGTCCTTGTAATCGGTACCGGATCCTTTTAGTTGCTGGAG
TAACACAGTGTTAAGAATATCTGCTTCTAGCAGTGTCAGGCTTTCATCTGTTAGCTCTTTATTCGGAAAT
GAAGTCACAAGAATAAAGTCAAGAGCCGCAAATTCAGGACGAGACTGTACAATAAAGTTCCGGACATCCA
GGATCCTGTGTGTACTATTGAATCTTTGTATCAAACGACTCCCATCTGCTAACCTGATTTGAATTTTTGT
TGTTGGCACTGAATCATCAATAAGAACAACTGCATTAAGTATTGATTTATCCTCCTCTTCTGGAGAGGAA
GGTGTACTGACTATTTCAGGTGTAAGGCTTCCAGCTGCTGCCCCTGCTCCACTAGCAGCCTTGAACCTCA
ATCTAGGTTTTATGTATTCTTGATCCTGATGATCCTCCATATCCAAATTCACTTGGCCACCATGAACAAG
GCGCTGAAGCTCCAGGGGAATCTCTCCTCTCTTAACAGACTCCAGAAATTGAGCATTTGTTGGTTCATTG
TAAGGTCTCAATTCTCCATCATCTAAACTGAAACCATTGCTCCACAGTTTAAGCAAAATCTGAACATCTT
GCAGCTGATTTTCTCCATAGATATATTCAGACCGCTTACAAAAAGAACTACCCAATCTGTATCCTCCACC
TGTAAATGACTTAGATTTATCATCACCTGAAGCTCTTGTGGCTTCATTCAGAGGGACAGCCCCATGTTCC
CTTGCCTCTTTGAAAAGTTCATTCACAATTTTCCCAGTTGAAGGTCGAACTATATTTAATCCACTGTATT
CATGTTCACTTGAGTAAAACCGTTGAGGTGGTGTCCGTGGGCTCTTGAAGACTGTGGCTTTAGGTCTATT
AGACTTGGAAGATTTGCACTTCACCTCATCTTCATACAATTCTGCCAAGGCCAACTGCAAATCCCGCGCG
CTCGGAGGCCGCGGCCCGGAAGACCTCCTCTCCTGCTCGCCGGGCTCAGGGCCTCCGCCCTCCGCCATCG
CAAGCTTGAATTCTGACGGTTCACTAAACGAGCTCTGCTTATATAGACCTCCCACCGTACACGCCTACCG
CCCATTTGCGTCAACGGGGCGGGGTTATTACGACATTTTGGAAAGTCCCGTTGATTTTGGTGCCAAAACA
AACTCCCATTGACGTCAATGGGGTGGAGACTTGGAAATCCCCGTGAGTCAAACCGCTATCCACGCCCATT
GGTGTACTGCCAAAACCGCATCACCATGGTAATAGCGATGACTAATACGTAGATGTACTGCCAAGTAGGA
AAGTCCCGTAAGGTCATGTACTGGGCATAATGCCAGGCGGGCCATTTACCGTCATTGACGTCAATAGGGG
GCGGACTTGGCATATGATACACTTGATGTACTGCCAAGTGGGCAGTTTACCGTAAATACTCCACCCATTG
ACGTCAATGGAAAGTCCCTATTGGCGTTACTATGGGAACATACGTCATTATTGACGTCAATGGGCGGGGG
TCGTTGGGCGGTCAGCCAGGCGGGCCATTTACCGTAAGTTATGTAACGCGGAACTCCATATATGGGCTAT
GAACTAATGACCCCGTAATTGATTACTATTAATAACTAGTCAATAATCAATGTCAACATGGCGGTCATAT
TGGACATGAGCCAATATAAATGTACATATTATGATATAGATACAACGTATGCAATGGCCAATAGCCAATA
TTGATTTATGCTATATAACCAATGACTAATATGGCTAATTGCCAATATTGATTCAATGTATAGATCAGCT
TGGCACTGGCCGTCGTTTTACAACGTCGTGACTGGGAAAACCCTGGCGTTACCCAACTTAATCGCCTTGC
AGCACATCCCCCTTTCGCCAGCTGGCGTAATAGCGAAGAGGCCCGCACCGATCGCCCTTCCCAACAGTTG
CGCAGCCTGAATGGCGAATGGAAATTGTAAGCGTTAATATTTTGTTAAAATTCGCGTTAAATTTTTGTTA
AATCAGCTCATTTTTTAACCAATAGGCCGAAATCGGCAAAATCCCTTATAAATCAAAAGAATAGACCGAG
ATAGGGT
[37 nt withheld, positions 4138-4174]
AAAGAACGTGGACTCCAACGTCAAAGG
[49 nt withheld, positions 4202-4250]
T
[91 nt withheld, positions 4252-4342]
G
[124 nt withheld, positions 4344-4467]
CAGGTGGCACTTTTCGGGGAAATGTGCGCGGAACCCCTATTTGTTTATTTTTCTAAATACATTCAAATAT
GTATCCGCTCATGAGACAATAACCCTGATAAATGCTTCAATAATATTGAAAAAGGAAGAGTATGAGTATT
CAACATTTCCGTGTCGCCCTTATTCCCTTTTTTGCGGCATTTTGCCTTCCTGTTTTTGCTCACCCAGAAA
CGCTGGTGAAAGTAAAAGATGCTGAAGATCAGTTGGGTGCACGAGTGGGTTACATCGAACTGGATCTCAA
CAGCGGTAAGATCCTTGAGAGTTTTCGCCCCGAAGAACGTTTTCCAATGATGAGCACTTTTAAAGTTCTG
CTATGTGGCGCGGTATTATCCCGTATTGACGCCGGGCAAGAGCAACTCGGTCGCCGCATACACTATTCTC
AGAATGACTTGGTTGAGTACTCACCAGTCACAGAAAAGCATCTTACGGATGGCATGACAGTAAGAGAATT
ATGCAGTGCTGCCATAACCATGAGTGATAACACTGCGGCCAACTTACTTCTGACAACGATCGGAGGACCG
AAGGAGCTAACCGCTTTTTTGCACAACATGGGGGATCATGTAACTCGCCTTGATCGTTGGGAACCGGAGC
TGAATGAAGCCATACCAAACGACGAGCGTGACACCACGATGCCTGTAGCAATGGCAACAACGTTGCGCAA
ACTATTAACTGGCGAACTACTTACTCTAGCTTCCCGGCAACAATTAATAGACTGGATGGAGGCGGATAAA
GTTGCAGGACCACTTCTGCGCTCGGCCCTTCCGGCTGGCTGGTTTATTGCTGATAAATCTGGAGCCGGTG
AGCGTGGGTCTCGCGGTATCATTGCAGCACTGGGGCCAGATGGTAAGCCCTCCCGTATCGTAGTTATCTA
CACGACGGGGAGTCAGGCAACTATGGATGAACGAAATAGACAGATCGCTGAGATAGGTGCCTCACTGATT
AAGCATTGGTAACTGTCAGACCAAGTTTACTCATATATACTTTAGATTGATTTAAAACTTCATTTTTAAT
TTAAAAGGATCTAGGTGAAGATCCTTTTTGATAATCTCATGACCAAAATCCCTTAACGTGAGTTTTCGTT
CCACTGAGCGTCAGACCCCGTAGAAAAGATCAAAGGATCTTC
Features (pLannotate 1.2.2; 16 found; start..end, strand, type, name):
      1..589     +  rep_origin     ori: high-copy-number ColE1/pMB1/pBR322/pUC origin of replication
    772..864     +  CDS            lacI (fragment): lac repressor; lacI; The lac repressor binds to the lac operator to inhibit transcription in E. coli. This inhibition can be relieved by adding lactose or isopropyl-β-D-thiogalactopyranoside (IPTG).
    877..898     +  protein_bind   CAP binding site: CAP binding activates transcription in the presence of cAMP. E. coli catabolite activator protein
    913..943     +  promoter       lac promoter: promoter for the E. coli lac operon
    951..967     +  protein_bind   lac operator: The lac repressor binds to the lac operator to inhibit transcription in E. coli. This inhibition can be relieved by adding lactose or isopropyl-β-D-thiogalactopyranoside (IPTG). lac repressor encoded by lacI
   1005..1023    +  promoter       T7 promoter: promoter for bacteriophage T7 RNA polymerase
   1062..1391    -  promoter       SV40 promoter: SV40 enhancer and early promoter
   1420..2042    -  polyA_signal   hGH poly(A) signal: human growth hormone polyadenylation signal
   2050..2073    -  CDS            FLAG: FLAG® epitope tag, followed by an enterokinase cleavage site
   2086..3078    -  CDS            UBXN2B: UBX2B_HUMAN - Experimental evidence at protein level: Swiss-Prot protein existence level 1. Adapter protein required for Golgi and endoplasmic reticulum biogenesis (PubMed:17141156). Involved in Golgi and endoplasmic reticulum maintenance during interphase and in their reassembly at the end of mitosis (PubMed:17141156). The complex formed with VCP has membrane fusion activity; membrane fusion activity requires USO1-GOLGA2 tethering and BET1L (PubMed:17141156). VCPIP1 is also required, but not its deubiquitinating activity (PubMed:17141156). Together with NSFL1C/p47, regulates the centrosomal l
   3114..3313    -  promoter       CMV promoter: human cytomegalovirus (CMV) immediate early promoter
   3315..3694    -  enhancer       CMV enhancer: human cytomegalovirus immediate early enhancer
   3854..4008    +  CDS            lacZα (fragment): LacZα fragment of β-galactosidase; lacZ fragment
   4039..4467    -  rep_origin     f1 ori (sequence partly withheld): f1 bacteriophage origin of replication; arrow indicates direction of (+) strand synthesis
   4494..4598    +  promoter       AmpR promoter: bla
   4599..5459    +  CDS            AmpR: β-lactamase; bla; confers resistance to ampicillin, carbenicillin, and related antibiotics
