[The description below was written by a language model from this plasmid's Addgene catalogue record and pLannotate feature annotations shown in this document.]
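Description:
pCMV5a-p37SHPmut_FLAG is a mammalian expression plasmid built on the commercial pFLAG-CMV-5a backbone and used to produce a mutated form of human p37 (UBXN2B) carrying a C-terminal FLAG epitope. The sequenced construct is about 5.6 kb. It is propagated in E. coli through a high-copy ColE1/pUC-type origin and selected with ampicillin via the β-lactamase (AmpR) gene and its own promoter. An f1 phage origin is also present. Short remnants of lacI and lacZα, together with a lac promoter/operator and a T7 promoter, are annotated in the backbone and are not part of the expression unit. The record lists no mammalian selection marker, so the plasmid is suited mainly to transient transfection.

The expression cassette consists of the human cytomegalovirus immediate-early enhancer and promoter driving the 993 bp UBXN2B coding sequence, which was inserted between NotI and BamHI sites that both remain intact. The coding sequence is followed by the vector-encoded FLAG tag and terminated by the human growth hormone polyadenylation signal. An SV40 enhancer/early promoter region lies downstream of the cassette. It contains the SV40 origin, which would be expected to permit episomal amplification in cells expressing large T antigen.

The insert carries the substitutions F215A, E218A and QKL220-222AAA, which the construct name labels as an SHP mutant. p37 is an adaptor of the AAA+ ATPase VCP/p97, and the SHP motif is generally known as a VCP-binding element, although the record does not state the functional effect of these changes. The associated study concerns p37 regulation of VCP/p97 shuttling and function in the nucleus and cytosol, so the plasmid probably serves as a mutant comparator to wild-type p37, with the FLAG tag allowing detection or immunoprecipitation.
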