Addgene plasmid #225499: pCMV5a-p37SHPmut_FLAG
Purpose: Expression of FLAG-tagged mutated p37 protein
Depositing lab: David Rubinsztein. Depositing organization: University of Cambridge. Publication: p37 regulates VCP/p97 shuttling and functions in the nucleus and cytosol. Wrobel L, Hoffmann JL, Li X, Rubinsztein DC. Sci Adv. 2024 May 3;10(18):eadl6082. doi: 10.1126/sciadv.adl6082. Epub 2024 May 3. PubMed 38701207.
Backbone
  Vector backbone: pFLAG-CMV-5a
  Backbone manufacturer: Sigma-Aldrich
  Backbone size w/o insert (bp): 4664
  Vector type: Mammalian Expression
Growth in bacteria
  Bacterial resistance: Ampicillin, 100 μg/mL
  Growth temperature: 37°C
  Growth strain: DH5alpha
  Copy number: Unknown
Gene/Insert
  Gene/Insert name: p37 (alt name: UBXN2B)
  Species: H. sapiens (human)
  Insert size (bp): 993
  Mutation: F215A/E218A/QKL220-222AAA
  Entrez Gene: UBXN2B (a.k.a. p37)
  Promoter: CMV promoter
  Tag / fusion protein: FLAG (C terminal on insert)
  Cloning method: Restriction Enzyme; 5′ cloning site NotI (not destroyed); 3′ cloning site BamHI (not destroyed)
  Sequencing primers: 5′ CMV-Forward
Terms and licenses: Academic/Nonprofit Terms; Industry Terms: Not Available to Industry
Depositor comments: This plasmid was created by Dr Lidia Wrobel in the Rubinsztein lab.
How to cite: pCMV5a-p37SHPmut_FLAG was a gift from David Rubinsztein (Addgene plasmid # 225499 ; http://n2t.net/addgene:225499 ; RRID:Addgene_225499)
